>Addgene plasmid #245545 | pICSL30040 | addgene full sequence | sequence record 495473 | Addgene NGS Result
GGTCTCACCATGGGCTCGGGCCGTGGCGTGCCTCATATCGTGATGGTGGACGCCTACAAGCGTTACAAGT
CGGGCTCGGAGAATTTGTATTTTCAGGGTTCGGGCTCGGAACAAAAGTTGATCTCTGAAGAGGACCTTGA
GCAGAAATTGATCTCTGAGGAAGATCTTGAGCAGAAGCTTATCTCAGAGGAGGATTTGGAGCAAAAACTT
ATTTCTGAAGAGGACCTTTCGGGAATGTGAGACCACGAGTGATTAATGAATCGGCCAACGCGCGGGGAGA
GGCGGTTTGCGTATTGGGCGCTCTTCCGCTTCCTCGCTCACTGACTCGCTGCGCTCGGTCGTTCGGCTGC
GGCGAGCGGTATCAGCTCACTCAAAGGCGGTAATACGGTTATCCACAGAATCAGGGGATAACGCAGGAAA
GAACATGTGAGCAAAAGGCCAGCAAAAGGCCAGGAACCGTAAAAAGGCCGCGTTGCTGGCGTTTTTCCAT
AGGCTCCGCCCCCCTGACGAGCATCACAAAAATCGACGCTCAAGTCAGAGGTGGCGAAACCCGACAGGAC
TATAAAGATACCAGGCGTTTCCCCCTGGAAGCTCCCTCGTGCGCTCTCCTGTTCCGACCCTGCCGCTTAC
CGGATACCTGTCCGCCTTTCTCCCTTCGGGAAGCGTGGCGCTTTCTCATAGCTCACGCTGTAGGTATCTC
AGTTCGGTGTAGGTCGTTCGCTCCAAGCTGGGCTGTGTGCACGAACCCCCCGTTCAGCCCGACCGCTGCG
CCTTATCCGGTAACTATCGTCTTGAGTCCAACCCGGTAAGACACGACTTATCGCCACTGGCAGCAGCCAC
TGGTAACAGGATTAGCAGAGCGAGGTATGTAGGCGGTGCTACAGAGTTCTTGAAGTGGTGGCCTAACTAC
GGCTACACTAGAAGAACAGTATTTGGTATCTGCGCTCTGCTGAAGCCAGTTACCTTCGGAAAAAGAGTTG
GTAGCTCTTGATCCGGCAAACAAACCACCGCTGGTAGCGGTGGTTTTTTTGTTTGCAAGCAGCAGATTAC
GCGCAGAAAAAAAGGATCTCAAGAAGATCCTTTGATCTTTTCTACGGGGTCTGACGCTCAGTGGAACGAA
AACTCACGTTAAGGGATTTTGGTCATGAGATTATCAAAAAGGATCTTCACCTAGATCCTTTTAAATTAAA
AATGAAGTTTTAAATCAATCTAAAGTATATATGAGTAAACTTGGTCTGACAGTTATTTGCCGACTACCTT
GGTGATCTCGCCTTTTACGTAATGGACAAATTCTTCCAACTGATCTGCGCGCGAGGCCAAGCGATCTTCT
TCTTGTCCAAGATAAGCCTGTCTAGCTTCAAGTATGACGGGCTGATACTGGGCCGGCAGGCGCTCCATTG
CCCAGTCGGCAGCGACATCCTTCGGCGCGATTTTGCCGGTTACTGCGCTGTACCAAATGCGGGACAACGT
AAGCACTACATTTCGCTCATCGCCAGCCCAGTCGGGCGGCGAGTTCCATAGCGTTAAGGTTTCATTTAGC
GCCTCAAATAGATCCTGTTCAGGAACCGGATCAAAGAGTTCCTCCGCCGCTGGACCTACCAAGGCAACGC
TATGTTCTCTTGCTTTTGTCAGCAAGATAGCCAGATCAATGTCGATCGTGGCTGGCTCGAAGATACCTGC
AAGAATGTCATTGCGCTGCCATTCTCCAAATTGCAGTTCGCGCTTAGCTGGATAACGCCACGGAATGATG
TCGTCGTGCACAACAATGGTGACTTCTACAGCGCGGAGAATCTCGCTCTCTCCAGGGGAAGCCGAAGTTT
CCAAAAGGTCGTTGATCAAAGCTCGCCGCGTTGTTTCATCAAGCCTTACGGTCACCGTAACCAGCAAATC
AATATCGCTGTGTGGCTTCAGGCCGCCATCCACTGCGGAGCCGTACAAATGTACGGCCAGCAACGTCGGT
TCGAGATGGCGCTCGATGACGCCAACTACCTCTGATAGTTGAGTCGATACTTCGGCGATCACCGCTTCCC
TCATGATGTTTAACTTTGTTTTAGGGCGACTGCCCTGCTGCGTAACATCGTTGCTGCTCCATAACATCAA
ACATCGACCCACGGCGTAACGCGCTTGCTGCTTGGATGCCCGAGGCATAGACTGTACCCCAAAAAAAAAC
AGTCATAACAAGCCATGAAAACCGCCACTGCGCCGTTACCACCGCTGCGTTCGGTCAAGGTTCTGGACCA
GTTGCGTGAGCGCATACTCTTCCTTTTTCAATATTATTGAAGCATTTATCAGGGTTATTGTCTCATGAGC
GGATACATATTTGAATGTATTTAGAAAAATAAACAAATAGGGGTTCCGCGCACATTTCCCCGAAAAGTGC
CACCTGACGTCTAAGAAACCATTATTATCATGACATTAACCTATAAAAATAGGCGTATCACGAGGCCCTT
TCGTCCACTGAAGAGCCACTGT
Features (pLannotate 1.2.2; 7 found; start..end, strand, type, name):
    109..131     +  CDS            13xMyc (fragment): 13 tandem Myc epitope tags
    252..301     -  CDS            lacI (fragment): lac repressor; lacI; The lac repressor binds to the lac operator to inhibit transcription in E. coli. This inhibition can be relieved by adding lactose or isopropyl-β-D-thiogalactopyranoside (IPTG).
    484..1072    -  rep_origin     ori: high-copy-number ColE1/pMB1/pBR322/pUC origin of replication
   1246..2034    -  CDS            aadA: S3AD_ECOLX - Experimental evidence at protein level: Swiss-Prot protein existence level 1. Mediates bacterial resistance to the antibiotics streptomycin and spectinomycin. From Escherichia coli.
   2041..2097    -  CDS            GmR (fragment): gentamycin acetyltransferase; aacC1; confers resistance to gentamycin
   2185..2265    +  CDS            int (fragment): INT2_ECOLX - Protein inferred from homology: Swiss-Prot protein existence level 3. Putative integrase believed to be involved in the insertion of antibiotic resistance genes into plasmids and transposons. From Escherichia coli.
   2256..2360    -  promoter       AmpR promoter: bla
