[The description below was written by a language model from this plasmid's Addgene catalogue record and pLannotate feature annotations shown in this document.]
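Description:
pICSL30040 is a Level 0 Golden Gate part plasmid built in the pICSL01002 backbone, a small synthetic-biology vector maintained in E. coli. The sequenced record is 2,472 nt, consistent with the 2,246 bp backbone plus a 226 bp insert. Propagation relies on a high-copy ColE1/pUC-type origin, and selection is by spectinomycin through the aadA aminoglycoside adenylyltransferase gene, which lies downstream of an annotated AmpR (bla) promoter. The short hits to lacI, a gentamicin acetyltransferase and an integron integrase are small fragments; the latter two are probably remnants flanking the aadA cassette rather than functional genes.

The payload is a synthetic N-terminal tag module encoding a Spy affinity peptide, a TEV protease cleavage site and a Myc epitope. The automated annotation detects only the Myc portion, as a short match to a multi-Myc feature, and does not mark the Spy or TEV elements. The part follows the MoClo overhang syntax: release with a Type IIS enzyme gives CCAT and AATG fusion overhangs, the position for an N-terminal tag sitting between the promoter/5′ UTR part and a coding sequence. Internal BsaI and BpiI sites were removed by point mutation so the module survives hierarchical assembly intact. It carries no promoter or terminator of its own.

In use, the part is combined with other Level 0 modules to build transcription units whose protein product carries the tag at its N terminus. By the usual roles of these elements, that allows Spy-based capture or coupling, Myc immunodetection, and tag removal by TEV protease. The record does not state the intended expression host.
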