Addgene plasmid #245545: pICSL30040
Purpose: Level 0 Golden Gate part N-Terminal Tag with overhangs CCAT - AATG
Depositing lab: Mark Youles. Depositing organization: Sainsbury Laboratory, Norwich.
Backbone
  Vector backbone: pICSL01002
  Backbone size w/o insert (bp): 2246
  Vector type: Synthetic Biology
Growth in bacteria
  Bacterial resistance: Spectinomycin, 50 μg/mL
  Growth temperature: 37°C
  Growth strain: DH5alpha
  Copy number: High Copy
Gene/Insert
  Gene/Insert name: N-Terminal tag Spy affinity peptide-TEV-Myc
  Species: Synthetic
  Insert size (bp): 226
  Mutation: BsaI/BpiI sites removed by point-mutation
  Cloning method: Restriction Enzyme; 5′ cloning site BsaI (destroyed during cloning); 3′ cloning site BsaI (destroyed during cloning)
  Sequencing primers: 5′ TCACATGTTCTTTCCTGCG; 3′ GTCTCATGAGCGGATACATATTTGAATG
Terms and licenses: Academic/Nonprofit Terms; Industry Terms: Not Available to Industry
Depositor comments: Level 0 N-Terminal tag module used for GoldenGate assemblies using the MoClo overhang syntax
How to cite: pICSL30040 was a gift from Mark Youles (Addgene plasmid # 245545 ; http://n2t.net/addgene:245545 ; RRID:Addgene_245545)
